Addgene plasmid #143200: TFORF0031
Purpose: Lentiviral vector for overexpressing transcription factor ORFs with unique 24-bp barcodes. Barcodes facilitate identification of transcription factors in pooled screens.
Depositing lab: Feng Zhang. Depositing organization: Broad Institute. Publication: A transcription factor atlas of directed differentiation. Joung J, Ma S, Tay T, Geiger-Schuller KR, Kirchgatterer PC, Verdine VK, Guo B, Arias-Garcia MA, Allen WE, Singh A, Kuksenko O, Abudayyeh OO, Gootenberg JS, Fu Z, Macrae RK, Buenrostro JD, Regev A, Zhang F. Cell. 2023 Jan 5;186(1):209-229.e26. doi: 10.1016/j.cell.2022.11.026. PubMed 36608654.
Backbone
  Vector backbone: pLX_TRC317
  Backbone manufacturer: Broad Institute Genetic Perturbation Platform
  Backbone size w/o insert (bp): 8264
  Vector type: Mammalian Expression, Lentiviral
  Selectable markers: Puromycin
Growth in bacteria
  Bacterial resistance: Ampicillin, 100 μg/mL
  Growth temperature: 37°C
  Growth strain: NEB Stable
  Copy number: High Copy
Gene/Insert
  Gene/Insert name: ZNF43
  Species: H. sapiens (human)
  Insert size (bp): 2513
  Entrez Gene: ZNF43 (a.k.a. HTF6, KOX27, ZNF39L1)
  Promoter: EF1a
  Cloning method: Unknown
  Sequencing primers: 5′ GGGTGGAGACTGAAGTTAGGCCAG; 3′ CACATAGCGTAAAAGGAGCAACATAG
Terms and licenses: Academic/Nonprofit Terms; Industry Terms: Not Available to Industry
Depositor comments: XM_011528259,XM_011528257,XM_017027214,NM_001256648,NM_001256649,NM_001256650,XM_017027209,XM_017027210,XM_017027208,XM_017027216,XM_017027207,XM_017027212,XM_017027213,XM_017027211,XM_017027215,ENST00000594012,ENST00000595461,ENST00000598381 . The transcription factor ORF portion of this plasmid was synthesized by Genewiz. Please test multiple small colonies in case of plasmid recombination. To make this collection available in a timely manner, a portion of this collection was not fully sequenced by Addgene. If an Addgene verified full plasmid sequence is not available, please contact us prior to placing an order to request the full sequence.
How to cite: TFORF0031 was a gift from Feng Zhang (Addgene plasmid # 143200 ; http://n2t.net/addgene:143200 ; RRID:Addgene_143200)
