[The description below was written by a language model from this plasmid's Addgene catalogue record and pLannotate feature annotations shown in this document.]
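Description:
TFORF0031 is a lentiviral mammalian expression plasmid built on the pLX_TRC317 backbone, carrying the human zinc-finger transcription factor ZNF43 as one member of a barcoded transcription factor ORF collection. It is propagated in E. coli through a high-copy ColE1/pUC-type origin with ampicillin selection (AmpR), and also carries an f1 origin. The depositor warns that the plasmid can recombine during bacterial growth, a common concern for LTR-containing vectors.

The viral portion follows a third-generation, self-inactivating design. An RSV promoter drives a truncated HIV-1 5' LTR, followed by the Ψ packaging signal with a gag fragment and the RRE for Rev-dependent export of the genomic RNA. A ΔU3 3' LTR closes the proviral region, with an SV40 poly(A) signal just downstream. Inside it, an SV40 early promoter expresses puromycin N-acetyltransferase so that transduced cells can be selected. Downstream, past a cPPT/CTS element, the strong constitutive EF-1α promoter drives the ZNF43 ORF, and a WPRE after the insert enhances transcript expression.

The automated annotation labels only the beginning of the ORF, as fragments resembling ZNF720 and ZNF493. This most likely reflects homology among related zinc-finger proteins rather than a different insert, and the rest of the ORF region is left unannotated. The 24-bp barcode described in the catalogue entry is also not annotated, so its position cannot be stated from the feature table.

The construct is intended for overexpressing ZNF43 in mammalian cells, particularly in pooled screens where the barcode identifies which transcription factor each cell received, as in directed-differentiation studies.
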