Features (pLannotate 1.2.2; 32 found; start..end, strand, type, name):
      5..231     +  promoter       RSV promoter: Rous sarcoma virus enhancer/promoter
    232..412     +  LTR            5' LTR (truncated): truncated 5' long terminal repeat (LTR) from HIV-1
    459..584     +  misc_feature   HIV-1 Ψ: packaging signal of human immunodeficiency virus type 1
    568..931     +  CDS            HIV-1 gag (fragment): gag protein from human immunodeficiency virus 1; gag
   1077..1310    +  misc_feature   RRE: The Rev response element (RRE) of HIV-1 allows for Rev-dependent mRNA export from the nucleus to the cytoplasm.
   1687..1713    +  CDS            Rev (fragment): human immunodeficiency virus 1 (HIV-1) Rev protein; rev; enhances nuclear export of unspliced and incompletely spliced viral mRNAs
   1720..1743    +  promoter       SV40 promoter (fragment): SV40 early promoter
   1744..1815    +  promoter       SV40 promoter (fragment): SV40 enhancer and early promoter
   1839..1974    +  rep_origin     SV40 ori: SV40 origin of replication
   2020..2616    +  CDS            PuroR (fragment): puromycin N-acetyltransferase; pac from Streptomyces; confers resistance to puromycin
   2665..2782    +  misc_feature   cPPT/CTS: central polypurine tract and central termination sequence of HIV-1
   2847..2913    +  CDS            small t antigen (fragment): SV40 (simian virus 40) small t antigen
   2920..4098    +  promoter       EF-1α promoter: strong constitutive promoter for human elongation factor EF-1α
   4118..4456    +  CDS            ZNF720 (fragment): ZN720_HUMAN - Experimental evidence at protein level: Swiss-Prot protein existence level 1. From Homo sapiens (Human).
   4460..4603    +  CDS            ZNF493 (fragment): ZN493_HUMAN - Experimental evidence at protein level: Swiss-Prot protein existence level 1. May be involved in transcriptional regulation. From Homo sapiens (Human).
   6539..6592    +  promoter       U6 promoter (fragment): RNA polymerase III promoter for human U6 snRNA
   6634..7222    +  misc_feature   WPRE: woodchuck hepatitis virus posttranscriptional regulatory element
   7273..7292    +  misc_feature   cPPT/CTS (fragment): central polypurine tract and central termination sequence of HIV-1
   7294..7527    +  LTR            3' LTR (ΔU3): self-inactivating 3' long terminal repeat (LTR) from HIV-1
   7605..7726    +  polyA_signal   SV40 poly(A) signal: SV40 polyadenylation signal
   7766..7901    +  rep_origin     SV40 ori: SV40 origin of replication
   7922..7940    -  promoter       T7 promoter: promoter for bacteriophage T7 RNA polymerase
   7948..8103    +  CDS            lacZα (fragment): LacZα fragment of β-galactosidase; lacZ fragment
   8108..8536    +  rep_origin     f1 ori (sequence partly withheld): f1 bacteriophage origin of replication; arrow indicates direction of (+) strand synthesis
   8589..8693    +  promoter       AmpR promoter: bla
   8694..9554    +  CDS            AmpR: β-lactamase; bla; confers resistance to ampicillin, carbenicillin, and related antibiotics
   9725..10313   +  rep_origin     ori: high-copy-number ColE1/pMB1/pBR322/pUC origin of replication
  10496..10588   +  CDS            lacI (fragment): lac repressor; lacI; The lac repressor binds to the lac operator to inhibit transcription in E. coli. This inhibition can be relieved by adding lactose or isopropyl-β-D-thiogalactopyranoside (IPTG).
  10601..10622   +  protein_bind   CAP binding site: CAP binding activates transcription in the presence of cAMP. E. coli catabolite activator protein
  10637..10667   +  promoter       lac promoter: promoter for the E. coli lac operon
  10671..10693   +  protein_bind   lac operator (fragment): The lac repressor binds to the lac operator to inhibit transcription in E. coli. This inhibition can be relieved by adding lactose or isopropyl-β-D-thiogalactopyranoside (IPTG). lac repressor encoded by lacI
  10736..10754   +  promoter       T3 promoter: promoter for bacteriophage T3 RNA polymerase
>Addgene plasmid #143200 | TFORF0031 | addgene full sequence | sequence record 396095 | Addgene NGS Result
TTAATGTAGTCTTATGCAATACTCTTGTAGTCTTGCAACATGGTAACGATGAGTTAGCAACATGCCTTAC
AAGGAGAGAAAAAGCACCGTGCATGCCGATTGGTGGAAGTAAGGTGGTACGATCGTGCCTTATTAGGAAG
GCAACAGACGGGTCTGACATGGATTGGACGAACCACTGAATTGCCGCATTGCAGAGATATTGTATTTAAG
TGCCTAGCTCGATACATAAACGGGTCTCTCTGGTTAGACCAGATCTGAGCCTGGGAGCTCTCTGGCTAAC
TAGGGAACCCACTGCTTAAGCCTCAATAAAGCTTGCCTTGAGTGCTTCAAGTAGTGTGTGCCCGTCTGTT
GTGTGACTCTGGTAACTAGAGATCCCTCAGACCCTTTTAGTCAGTGTGGAAAATCTCTAGCAGTGGCGCC
CGAACAGGGACTTGAAAGCGAAAGGGAAACCAGAGGAGCTCTCTCGACGCAGGACTCGGCTTGCTGAAGC
GCGCACGGCAAGAGGCGAGGGGCGGCGACTGGTGAGTACGCCAAAAATTTTGACTAGCGGAGGCTAGAAG
GAGAGAGATGGGTGCGAGAGCGTCAGTATTAAGCGGGGGAGAATTAGATCGCGATGGGAAAAAATTCGGT
TAAGGCCAGGGGGAAAGAAAAAATATAAATTAAAACATATAGTATGGGCAAGCAGGGAGCTAGAACGATT
CGCAGTTAATCCTGGCCTGTTAGAAACATCAGAAGGCTGTAGACAAATACTGGGACAGCTACAACCATCC
CTTCAGACAGGATCAGAAGAACTTAGATCATTATATAATACAGTAGCAACCCTCTATTGTGTGCATCAAA
GGATAGAGATAAAAGACACCAAGGAAGCTTTAGACAAGATAGAGGAAGAGCAAAACAAAAGTAAGACCAC
CGCACAGCAAGCGGCCGCTGATCTTCAGACCTGGAGGAGGAGATATGAGGGACAATTGGAGAAGTGAATT
ATATAAATATAAAGTAGTAAAAATTGAACCATTAGGAGTAGCACCCACCAAGGCAAAGAGAAGAGTGGTG
CAGAGAGAAAAAAGAGCAGTGGGAATAGGAGCTTTGTTCCTTGGGTTCTTGGGAGCAGCAGGAAGCACTA
TGGGCGCAGCGTCAATGACGCTGACGGTACAGGCCAGACAATTATTGTCTGGTATAGTGCAGCAGCAGAA
CAATTTGCTGAGGGCTATTGAGGCGCAACAGCATCTGTTGCAACTCACAGTCTGGGGCATCAAGCAGCTC
CAGGCAAGAATCCTGGCTGTGGAAAGATACCTAAAGGATCAACAGCTCCTGGGGATTTGGGGTTGCTCTG
GAAAACTCATTTGCACCACTGCTGTGCCTTGGAATGCTAGTTGGAGTAATAAATCTCTGGAACAGATTTG
GAATCACACGACCTGGATGGAGTGGGACAGAGAAATTAACAATTACACAAGCTTAATACACTCCTTAATT
GAAGAATCGCAAAACCAGCAAGAAAAGAATGAACAAGAATTATTGGAATTAGATAAATGGGCAAGTTTGT
GGAATTGGTTTAACATAACAAATTGGCTGTGGTATATAAAATTATTCATAATGATAGTAGGAGGCTTGGT
AGGTTTAAGAATAGTTTTTGCTGTACTTTCTATAGTGAATAGAGTTAGGCAGGGATATTCACCATTATCG
TTTCAGACCCACCTCCCAACCCCGAGGGGACCCATGCATTGCATCTCAATTAGTCAGCAACCAGGTGTGG
AAAGTCCCCAGGCTCCCCAGCAGGCAGAAGTATGCAAAGCATGCGTCTCAATTAGTCAGCAACCATAGTC
CCGCCCCTAACTCCGCCCATCCCGCCCCTAACTCCGCCCAGTTCCGCCCATTCTCCGCCCCATGGCTGAC
TAATTTTTTTTATTTATGCAGAGGCCGAGGCCGCCTCGGCCTCTGAGCTATTCCAGAAGTAGTGAGGAGG
CTTTTTTGGAGGCCTAGGCTTTTGCAAAAAGCTTTCTAGAGGTACCACCGGAGCTTACCATGACCGAGTA
CAAGCCCACGGTGCGCCTCGCCACCCGCGACGACGTCCCCAGGGCCGTACGCACCCTCGCCGCCGCGTTC
GCCGACTACCCCGCCACGCGCCACACCGTCGATCCGGACCGCCACATCGAGCGGGTCACCGAGCTGCAAG
AACTCTTCCTCACGCGCGTCGGGCTCGACATCGGCAAGGTGTGGGTCGCGGACGACGGCGCCGCCGTGGC
GGTCTGGACCACGCCGGAGAGCGTCGAAGCGGGGGCGGTGTTCGCCGAGATCGGCCCGCGCATGGCCGAG
TTGAGCGGTTCCCGGCTGGCCGCGCAGCAACAGATGGAAGGCCTCCTGGCGCCGCACCGGCCCAAGGAGC
CCGCGTGGTTCCTGGCCACCGTCGGCGTCTCGCCCGACCACCAGGGCAAGGGTCTGGGCAGCGCCGTCGT
GCTCCCCGGAGTGGAGGCGGCCGAGCGCGCCGGGGTGCCCGCCTTCCTGGAGACCTCCGCGCCCCGCAAC
CTCCCCTTCTACGAGCGGCTCGGCTTCACCGTCACCGCCGACGTCGAGGTGCCCGAAGGACCGCGCACCT
GGTGCATGACCCGCAAGCCCGGTGCCAGTTAACGAATTCTAGATCTTGAGACAAATGGCAGTATTCATCC
ACAATTTTAAAAGAAAAGGGGGGATTGGGGGGTACAGTGCAGGGGAAAGAATAGTAGACATAATAGCAAC
AGACATACAAACTAAAGAATTACAAAAACAAATTACAAAAATTCAAAATTTTCGGGTTTATTACAGGGAC
AGCAGAGATCCACTTTGGCGCCGGCTCGAGGCCTGCAGGTGCAAAGATGGATAAAGTTTTAAACAGAGAG
GAATCTTTGCAGCTAATGGACCTTCTAGGTCTTGAAAGGAGTGGGAATTGGCTCCGGTGCCCGTCAGTGG
GCAGAGCGCACATCGCCCACAGTCCCCGAGAAGTTGGGGGGAGGGGTCGGCAATTGAACCGGTGCCTAGA
GAAGGTGGCGCGGGGTAAACTGGGAAAGTGATGTCGTGTACTGGCTCCGCCTTTTTCCCGAGGGTGGGGG
AGAACCGTATATAAGTGCAGTAGTCGCCGTGAACGTTCTTTTTCGCAACGGGTTTGCCGCCAGAACACAG
GTAAGTGCCGTGTGTGGTTCCCGCGGGCCTGGCCTCTTTACGGGTTATGGCCCTTGCGTGCCTTGAATTA
CTTCCACCTGGCTGCAGTACGTGATTCTTGATCCCGAGCTTCGGGTTGGAAGTGGGTGGGAGAGTTCGAG
GCCTTGCGCTTAAGGAGCCCCTTCGCCTCGTGCTTGAGTTGAGGCCTGGCCTGGGCGCTGGGGCCGCCGC
GTGCGAATCTGGTGGCACCTTCGCGCCTGTCTCGCTGCTTTCGATAAGTCTCTAGCCATTTAAAATTTTT
GATGACCTGCTGCGACGCTTTTTTTCTGGCAAGATAGTCTTGTAAATGCGGGCCAAGATCTGCACACTGG
TATTTCGGTTTTTGGGGCCGCGGGCGGCGACGGGGCCCGTGCGTCCCAGCGCACATGTTCGGCGAGGCGG
GGCCTGCGAGCGCGGCCACCGAGAATCGGACGGGGGTAGTCTCAAGCTGGCCGGCCTGCTCTGGTGCCTG
GCCTCGCGCCGCCGTGTATCGCCCCGCCCTGGGCGGCAAGGCTGGCCCGGTCGGCACCAGTTGCGTGAGC
GGAAAGATGGCCGCTTCCCGGCCCTGCTGCAGGGAGCTCAAAATGGAGGACGCGGCGCTCGGGAGAGCGG
GCGGGTGAGTCACCCACACAAAGGAAAAGGGCCTTTCCGTCCTCAGCCGTCGCTTCATGTGACTCCACGG
AGTACCGGGCGCCGTCCAGGCACCTCGATTAGTTCTCGAGCTTTTGGAGTACGTCGTCTTTAGGTTGGGG
GGAGGGGTTTTATGCGATGGAGTTTCCCCACACTGAGTGGGTGGAGACTGAAGTTAGGCCAGCTTGGCAC
TTGATGTAATTCTCCTTGGAATTTGCCCTTTTTGAGTTTGGATCTTGGTTCATTCTCAAGCCTCAGACAG
TGGTTCAAAGTTTTTTTCTTCCATTTCAGGTGTCGTGAGGCTAGCACCGCCACCATGGATGTGGCCATAG
AATTCTGTCTGGAGGAGTGGCAATGCCTGGACATTGCACAGCAGAATTTATATAGGAATGTGATGTTAGA
GAACTACAGAAACCTGGTCTTCCTGGGTATTGCTGTCTCTAAGCCAGACCTGATCACCTGTCTGGAGCAA
GAAAAAGAGCCTTGGGAGCCTATGAGGAGACATGAAATGGTAGCCAAACCCCCAGTTATGTGTTCTCATT
TTACCCAAGACTTTTGGCCAGAGCAGCATATAAAAGATCCTTTCCAAAAAGCGACACTGAGAAGATATAA
AAACTGTGAACATAAAAATGTACATTTAAAAAAAGACCATAAAAGTGTGGATGAGTGTAAGGTGCACAGA
GGAGGTTATAATGGATTTAACCAATGTTTGCCAGCTACCCAGAGCAAAATATTTCTATTTGATAAATGTG
TGAAAGCCTTTCATAAATTTTCAAATTCAAACAGACATAAGATAAGCCATACTGAAAAAAAACTTTTCAA
ATGCAAAGAATGTGGCAAATCATTTTGCATGCTTCCACATCTAGCTCAACATAAAATAATTCATACCAGA
GTGAATTTCTGCAAATGTGAAAAATGTGGAAAAGCTTTTAACTGCCCTTCAATCATCACTAAACATAAGA
GAATTAATACTGGAGAGAAACCCTACACATGTGAAGAATGTGGCAAAGTCTTTAATTGGTCCTCACGCCT
TACTACACATAAAAAAAATTATACTAGATACAAACTCTACAAATGTGAAGAATGTGGCAAAGCTTTTAAC
AAGTCCTCAATCCTTACTACCCATAAGATAATTCGCACTGGAGAGAAATTCTACAAATGTAAAGAATGTG
CCAAAGCTTTTAACCAATCCTCAAACCTTACTGAACATAAGAAAATTCATCCTGGAGAGAAACCTTACAA
ATGTGAAGAATGTGGCAAAGCCTTTAACTGGCCCTCAACTCTTACTAAACATAAGAGAATTCATACTGGA
GAGAAACCCTACACATGTGAAGAATGTGGCAAAGCCTTTAACCAGTTCTCAAACCTTACTACACATAAGA
GAATCCATACTGCAGAGAAATTCTATAAATGTACAGAATGTGGTGAAGCTTTTAGCCGGTCCTCAAACCT
TACTAAACATAAGAAAATTCATACTGAAAAGAAACCCTACAAATGTGAAGAATGTGGCAAAGCTTTTAAG
TGGTCCTCAAAGCTTACTGAACATAAGTTAACTCATACTGGAGAGAAACCCTACAAATGTGAAGAATGTG
GCAAAGCCTTTAACTGGCCCTCAACCCTTACTAAACATAACAGAATTCATACTGGAGAGAAACCCTACAA
ATGTGAAGTATGTGGCAAAGCCTTTAACCAGTTCTCAAACCTTACTACACATAAGAGAATTCATACTGCA
GAAAAACCGTACAAATGTGAAGAATGTGGCAAAGCTTTTAGCCGGTCCTCAAACCTTACTAAACATAAGA
AAATTCACATTGAAAAGAAACCCTACAAATGTGAAGAATGTGGCAAAGCTTTTAAGTGGTCCTCAAAGCT
TACTGAACATAAGATAACTCATACTGGAGAGAAACCCTACAAATGTGAAGAATGTGGCAAAGCTTTTAAC
CATTTCTCAATCCTTACCAAACATAAGAGGATTCATACTGGAGAGAAACCCTACAAGTGTGAAGAATGTG
GCAAAGCTTTTACCCAATCCTCAAACCTTACTACACATAAGAAAATTCATACTGGAGAGAAATTCTACAA
ATGTGAAGAATGTGGCAAAGCTTTTACCCAATCTTCAAACCTTACTACACATAAAAAAATTCATACTGGA
GGAAAACCCTACAAATGTGAAGAATGTGGCAAAGCTTTTAACCAGTTCTCAACTCTTACTAAACATAAGA
TAATTCACACTGAGGAGAAACCCTACAAATGTGAAGAATGTGGCAAAGCCTTTAAGTGGTCCTCAACCCT
TACTAAACATAAGATAATTCATACTGGAGAGAAACCCTACAAATGTGAAGAATGTGGCAAAGCTTTTAAA
CTGTCCTCAACCCTTTCTACACATAAGATTATTCATACTGGAGAGAAACCCTACAAATGTGAAAAATGTG
GCAAAGCTTTTAACCGATCCTCAAACCTTATTGAACATAAGAAAATTCATACTGGAGAGCAACCCTACAA
ATGTGAAGAATGTGGCAAAGCATTTAACTATTCCTCACACCTTAATACACATAAGAGAATTCATACTAAA
GAGCAACCCTACAAATGTAAAGAATGTGGCAAAGCTTTCAACCAATATTCAAACCTTACTACACATAACA
AAATTCATACTGGAGAGAAACTCTACAAACCTGAAGATGTGACAGTGATTTTGACAACACCTCAAACTTT
TTCAAACATAAAATAGTAATGAACTAGTCCGTAACTTGAAAGTATTTCGATTTCTTGGCTTTATATATCT
TGTGGAAAGGACGAGCCTCATCCAGTTGGCGAAGTGTTACGCGTTAAGTCGACAATCAACCTCTGGATTA
CAAAATTTGTGAAAGATTGACTGGTATTCTTAACTATGTTGCTCCTTTTACGCTATGTGGATACGCTGCT
TTAATGCCTTTGTATCATGCTATTGCTTCCCGTATGGCTTTCATTTTCTCCTCCTTGTATAAATCCTGGT
TGCTGTCTCTTTATGAGGAGTTGTGGCCCGTTGTCAGGCAACGTGGCGTGGTGTGCACTGTGTTTGCTGA
CGCAACCCCCACTGGTTGGGGCATTGCCACCACCTGTCAGCTCCTTTCCGGGACTTTCGCTTTCCCCCTC
CCTATTGCCACGGCGGAACTCATCGCCGCCTGCCTTGCCCGCTGCTGGACAGGGGCTCGGCTGTTGGGCA
CTGACAATTCCGTGGTGTTGTCGGGGAAATCATCGTCCTTTCCTTGGCTGCTCGCCTGTGTTGCCACCTG
GATTCTGCGCGGGACGTCCTTCTGCTACGTCCCTTCGGCCCTCAATCCAGCGGACCTTCCTTCCCGCGGC
CTGCTGCCGGCTCTGCGGCCTCTTCCGCGTCTTCGCCTTCGCCCTCAGACGAGTCGGATCTCCCTTTGGG
CCGCCTCCCCGCGTCGACTTTAAGACCAATGACTTACAAGGCAGCTGTAGATCTTAGCCACTTTTTAAAA
GAAAAGGGGGGACTGGAAGGGCTAATTCACTCCCAACGAAGACAAGATCTGCTTTTTGCTTGTACTGGGT
CTCTCTGGTTAGACCAGATCTGAGCCTGGGAGCTCTCTGGCTAACTAGGGAACCCACTGCTTAAGCCTCA
ATAAAGCTTGCCTTGAGTGCTTCAAGTAGTGTGTGCCCGTCTGTTGTGTGACTCTGGTAACTAGAGATCC
CTCAGACCCTTTTAGTCAGTGTGGAAAATCTCTAGCAGTACGTATAGTAGTTCATGTCATCTTATTATTC
AGTATTTATAACTTGCAAAGAAATGAATATCAGAGAGTGAGAGGAACTTGTTTATTGCAGCTTATAATGG
TTACAAATAAAGCAATAGCATCACAAATTTCACAAATAAAGCATTTTTTTCACTGCATTCTAGTTGTGGT
TTGTCCAAACTCATCAATGTATCTTATCATGTCTGGCTCTAGCTATCCCGCCCCTAACTCCGCCCATCCC
GCCCCTAACTCCGCCCAGTTCCGCCCATTCTCCGCCCCATGGCTGACTAATTTTTTTTATTTATGCAGAG
GCCGAGGCCGCCTCGGCCTCTGAGCTATTCCAGAAGTAGTGAGGAGGCTTTTTTGGAGGCCTAGGGACGT
ACCCAATTCGCCCTATAGTGAGTCGTATTACGCGCGCTCACTGGCCGTCGTTTTACAACGTCGTGACTGG
GAAAACCCTGGCGTTACCCAACTTAATCGCCTTGCAGCACATCCCCCTTTCGCCAGCTGGCGTAATAGCG
AAGAGGCCCGCACCGATCGCCCTTCCCAACAGTTGCGCAGCCTGAATGGCGAATGGG
[124 nt withheld, positions 8108-8231]
C
[91 nt withheld, positions 8233-8323]
A
[49 nt withheld, positions 8325-8373]
CCTTTGACGTTGGAGTCCACGTTCTTT
[37 nt withheld, positions 8401-8437]
ACCCTATCTCGGTCTATTCTTTTGATTTATAAGGGATTTTGCCGATTTCGGCCTATTGGTTAAAAAATGA
GCTGATTTAACAAAAATTTAACGCGAATTTTAACAAAATATTAACGCTTACAATTTAGGTGGCACTTTTC
GGGGAAATGTGCGCGGAACCCCTATTTGTTTATTTTTCTAAATACATTCAAATATGTATCCGCTCATGAG
ACAATAACCCTGATAAATGCTTCAATAATATTGAAAAAGGAAGAGTATGAGTATTCAACATTTCCGTGTC
GCCCTTATTCCCTTTTTTGCGGCATTTTGCCTTCCTGTTTTTGCTCACCCAGAAACGCTGGTGAAAGTAA
AAGATGCTGAAGATCAGTTGGGTGCACGAGTGGGTTACATCGAACTGGATCTCAACAGCGGTAAGATCCT
TGAGAGTTTTCGCCCCGAAGAACGTTTTCCAATGATGAGCACTTTTAAAGTTCTGCTATGTGGCGCGGTA
TTATCCCGTATTGACGCCGGGCAAGAGCAACTCGGTCGCCGCATACACTATTCTCAGAATGACTTGGTTG
AGTACTCACCAGTCACAGAAAAGCATCTTACGGATGGCATGACAGTAAGAGAATTATGCAGTGCTGCCAT
AACCATGAGTGATAACACTGCGGCCAACTTACTTCTGACAACGATCGGAGGACCGAAGGAGCTAACCGCT
TTTTTGCACAACATGGGGGATCATGTAACTCGCCTTGATCGTTGGGAACCGGAGCTGAATGAAGCCATAC
CAAACGACGAGCGTGACACCACGATGCCTGTAGCAATGGCAACAACGTTGCGCAAACTATTAACTGGCGA
ACTACTTACTCTAGCTTCCCGGCAACAATTAATAGACTGGATGGAGGCGGATAAAGTTGCAGGACCACTT
CTGCGCTCGGCCCTTCCGGCTGGCTGGTTTATTGCTGATAAATCTGGAGCCGGTGAGCGTGGGTCTCGCG
GTATCATTGCAGCACTGGGGCCAGATGGTAAGCCCTCCCGTATCGTAGTTATCTACACGACGGGGAGTCA
GGCAACTATGGATGAACGAAATAGACAGATCGCTGAGATAGGTGCCTCACTGATTAAGCATTGGTAACTG
TCAGACCAAGTTTACTCATATATACTTTAGATTGATTTAAAACTTCATTTTTAATTTAAAAGGATCTAGG
TGAAGATCCTTTTTGATAATCTCATGACCAAAATCCCTTAACGTGAGTTTTCGTTCCACTGAGCGTCAGA
CCCCGTAGAAAAGATCAAAGGATCTTCTTGAGATCCTTTTTTTCTGCGCGTAATCTGCTGCTTGCAAACA
AAAAAACCACCGCTACCAGCGGTGGTTTGTTTGCCGGATCAAGAGCTACCAACTCTTTTTCCGAAGGTAA
CTGGCTTCAGCAGAGCGCAGATACCAAATACTGTTCTTCTAGTGTAGCCGTAGTTAGGCCACCACTTCAA
GAACTCTGTAGCACCGCCTACATACCTCGCTCTGCTAATCCTGTTACCAGTGGCTGCTGCCAGTGGCGAT
AAGTCGTGTCTTACCGGGTTGGACTCAAGACGATAGTTACCGGATAAGGCGCAGCGGTCGGGCTGAACGG
GGGGTTCGTGCACACAGCCCAGCTTGGAGCGAACGACCTACACCGAACTGAGATACCTACAGCGTGAGCT
ATGAGAAAGCGCCACGCTTCCCGAAGGGAGAAAGGCGGACAGGTATCCGGTAAGCGGCAGGGTCGGAACA
GGAGAGCGCACGAGGGAGCTTCCAGGGGGAAACGCCTGGTATCTTTATAGTCCTGTCGGGTTTCGCCACC
TCTGACTTGAGCGTCGATTTTTGTGATGCTCGTCAGGGGGGCGGAGCCTATGGAAAAACGCCAGCAACGC
GGCCTTTTTACGGTTCCTGGCCTTTTGCTGGCCTTTTGCTCACATGTTCTTTCCTGCGTTATCCCCTGAT
TCTGTGGATAACCGTATTACCGCCTTTGAGTGAGCTGATACCGCTCGCCGCAGCCGAACGACCGAGCGCA
GCGAGTCAGTGAGCGAGGAAGCGGAAGAGCGCCCAATACGCAAACCGCCTCTCCCCGCGCGTTGGCCGAT
TCATTAATGCAGCTGGCACGACAGGTTTCCCGACTGGAAAGCGGGCAGTGAGCGCAACGCAATTAATGTG
AGTTAGCTCACTCATTAGGCACCCCAGGCTTTACACTTTATGCTTCCGGCTCGTATGTTGTGTGGAATTG
TGAGCGGATAACAATTTCACACAGGAAACAGCTATGACCATGATTACGCCAAGCGCGCAATTAACCCTCA
CTAAAGGGAACAAAAGCTGGAGCTGCAAGC
