>Addgene plasmid #143200 | TFORF0031 | depositor partial sequence | sequence record 281738 | Insert
ACCGCCACCATGGATGTGGCCATAGAATTCTGTCTGGAGGAGTGGCAATGCCTGGACATTGCACAGCAGA
ATTTATATAGGAATGTGATGTTAGAGAACTACAGAAACCTGGTCTTCCTGGGTATTGCTGTCTCTAAGCC
AGACCTGATCACCTGTCTGGAGCAAGAAAAAGAGCCTTGGGAGCCTATGAGGAGACATGAAATGGTAGCC
AAACCCCCAGTTATGTGTTCTCATTTTACCCAAGACTTTTGGCCAGAGCAGCATATAAAAGATCCTTTCC
AAAAAGCGACACTGAGAAGATATAAAAACTGTGAACATAAAAATGTACATTTAAAAAAAGACCATAAAAG
TGTGGATGAGTGTAAGGTGCACAGAGGAGGTTATAATGGATTTAACCAATGTTTGCCAGCTACCCAGAGC
AAAATATTTCTATTTGATAAATGTGTGAAAGCCTTTCATAAATTTTCAAATTCAAACAGACATAAGATAA
GCCATACTGAAAAAAAACTTTTCAAATGCAAAGAATGTGGCAAATCATTTTGCATGCTTCCACATCTAGC
TCAACATAAAATAATTCATACCAGAGTGAATTTCTGCAAATGTGAAAAATGTGGAAAAGCTTTTAACTGC
CCTTCAATCATCACTAAACATAAGAGAATTAATACTGGAGAGAAACCCTACACATGTGAAGAATGTGGCA
AAGTCTTTAATTGGTCCTCACGCCTTACTACACATAAAAAAAATTATACTAGATACAAACTCTACAAATG
TGAAGAATGTGGCAAAGCTTTTAACAAGTCCTCAATCCTTACTACCCATAAGATAATTCGCACTGGAGAG
AAATTCTACAAATGTAAAGAATGTGCCAAAGCTTTTAACCAATCCTCAAACCTTACTGAACATAAGAAAA
TTCATCCTGGAGAGAAACCTTACAAATGTGAAGAATGTGGCAAAGCCTTTAACTGGCCCTCAACTCTTAC
TAAACATAAGAGAATTCATACTGGAGAGAAACCCTACACATGTGAAGAATGTGGCAAAGCCTTTAACCAG
TTCTCAAACCTTACTACACATAAGAGAATCCATACTGCAGAGAAATTCTATAAATGTACAGAATGTGGTG
AAGCTTTTAGCCGGTCCTCAAACCTTACTAAACATAAGAAAATTCATACTGAAAAGAAACCCTACAAATG
TGAAGAATGTGGCAAAGCTTTTAAGTGGTCCTCAAAGCTTACTGAACATAAGTTAACTCATACTGGAGAG
AAACCCTACAAATGTGAAGAATGTGGCAAAGCCTTTAACTGGCCCTCAACCCTTACTAAACATAACAGAA
TTCATACTGGAGAGAAACCCTACAAATGTGAAGTATGTGGCAAAGCCTTTAACCAGTTCTCAAACCTTAC
TACACATAAGAGAATTCATACTGCAGAAAAACCGTACAAATGTGAAGAATGTGGCAAAGCTTTTAGCCGG
TCCTCAAACCTTACTAAACATAAGAAAATTCACATTGAAAAGAAACCCTACAAATGTGAAGAATGTGGCA
AAGCTTTTAAGTGGTCCTCAAAGCTTACTGAACATAAGATAACTCATACTGGAGAGAAACCCTACAAATG
TGAAGAATGTGGCAAAGCTTTTAACCATTTCTCAATCCTTACCAAACATAAGAGGATTCATACTGGAGAG
AAACCCTACAAGTGTGAAGAATGTGGCAAAGCTTTTACCCAATCCTCAAACCTTACTACACATAAGAAAA
TTCATACTGGAGAGAAATTCTACAAATGTGAAGAATGTGGCAAAGCTTTTACCCAATCTTCAAACCTTAC
TACACATAAAAAAATTCATACTGGAGGAAAACCCTACAAATGTGAAGAATGTGGCAAAGCTTTTAACCAG
TTCTCAACTCTTACTAAACATAAGATAATTCACACTGAGGAGAAACCCTACAAATGTGAAGAATGTGGCA
AAGCCTTTAAGTGGTCCTCAACCCTTACTAAACATAAGATAATTCATACTGGAGAGAAACCCTACAAATG
TGAAGAATGTGGCAAAGCTTTTAAACTGTCCTCAACCCTTTCTACACATAAGATTATTCATACTGGAGAG
AAACCCTACAAATGTGAAAAATGTGGCAAAGCTTTTAACCGATCCTCAAACCTTATTGAACATAAGAAAA
TTCATACTGGAGAGCAACCCTACAAATGTGAAGAATGTGGCAAAGCATTTAACTATTCCTCACACCTTAA
TACACATAAGAGAATTCATACTAAAGAGCAACCCTACAAATGTAAAGAATGTGGCAAAGCTTTCAACCAA
TATTCAAACCTTACTACACATAACAAAATTCATACTGGAGAGAAACTCTACAAACCTGAAGATGTGACAG
TGATTTTGACAACACCTCAAACTTTTTCAAACATAAAATAGTAATGAACTAGTCCGTAACTTGAAAGTAT
TTCGATTTCTTGGCTTTATATATCTTGTGGAAAGGACGAGCCTCATCCAGTTGGCGAAGTGTT
