>Addgene plasmid #143200 | TFORF0031 | depositor partial sequence | sequence record 281739 | Barcode
GCCTCATCCAGTTGGCGAAGTGTT
